>Addgene plasmid #75379 | pJK571 | depositor full sequence | sequence record 142756 | pJK571 sequence 5962 bps
TCGCGCGTTTCGGTGATGACGGTGAAAACCTCTGACACATGCAGCTCCCGGAGACGGTCACAGCTTGTCT
GTAAGCGGATGCCGGGAGCAGACAAGCCCGTCAGGGCGCGTCAGCGGGTGTTGGCGGGTGTCGGGGCTGG
CTTAACTATGCGGCATCAGAGCAGATTGTACTGAGAGTGCACCATATGAAGGTACGTGTAACCGTCATGC
TGAAGGACGGTGTTCTGGACCCGCAGGGCAAGGCCATCAGCCACGCATTGCAGACACTTGGTTTTGAAGG
CGTGCACGATGTGCGCGTGGGTAAGGTGATTGAACTGGATCTGCCGGGTGCCAAAGCCGAGGAAGCCCAG
AAAAAGGCCGATGCCATGGCGCGTGATCTGCTAGCCAACCTGGTGATTGAAGATTACTCTGTAGAGGTGG
TGGAATGAGCCACCACCACCACCACCACAAGCGCACCCTTCTTATAGCGCTGGCATTGGCATGCGCGGCA
CCGGGCTTGGCCCATGCCCAGCGCATTGCGCCCATGAAGGCAGGTAACTTTGCCCGCCTTTGTACGCGCG
CCACTAGTGCTGGCATTTGCGATGCCTATATTGGCGGCCTGACGGATGGGGTCTCTCTTTCCAAAATCAA
TGATCGGAACGAGGGGGATCCTTCTGCGCCTGCTGGTTTTTGTGTTCCCGCTACAGAAACCATGCCCGTT
ATGCGCTCCAAGGTACTTACCTGGCTGAAAGCGCATTCTGAAACACTGGACAAGCCGGTTGGTGAAAGTG
TTTTTGCCGCCCTGCACGCCTCTTATCCGTGCAGTGTGAAAAAATGAAAGCAGCAATTATCGTATTCCCC
GGTACCAACCGGGAGCGCGATATGGCCATTGCCCTCAAGCGCGTTACAGGGCAGGCCCCGCGCATGATCT
GGCACCATGAAACAGATCTGGGAGATACCGATCTAGTCGTGCTGCCAGGTGGTTTCAGCTATGGCGATTA
TCTGCGCTGTGGTGCCATGGCAGCGCATTCTCCCATCATGGCGGCTATCAAAGCCTTTGCCCAAAAGGGT
GGCCATATTTTGGGTGTGTGCAACGGCTTCCAGATTTTAACGGAAACAGGGCTTCTGCCCGGTGCTCTGT
TGCGCAACGCCAACCTGCGCTTTCTCTCTCAGGATTGCTACCTGAAGGTGGAAGCAGAGAACACACCTTT
CACTCACAAGTGGAAGAAGGGTGATGTTTTCCGCACCCCTCTGGCCCATGGTGATGGCAATTACACGGCA
GATATCGCCACGCTGGAACGGCTTGAAGGTGAAGGTCTTGTGGCTTTCCACTATGCCGATGCCAAAGGCA
ATGTGCAGGCTGATGATGCCATCAGCAACCCCAATGGCAGCATCAACAGCATTGCGGGTATTCTGAGCGA
AAACAAACGCATTTGCGGCATGATGCCTCATCCAGAAGATCTGGTTGATCCTCTCATGGGTGGGGAAGAT
GGTCTGCCATTGTTCCAAGGTCTGGTGGAGGCTGTAGTCCGGTGAATAAGCCTGTAACCGTTGATGAATC
CCTTGCCCGTGAATTCGGGCTGACATCTGAGGAATACGGTCGTGTGCTGTCCATTATGGGCCGCACCCCC
AGCCTGACAGAGCTGGGCGTGTTCTCTGTGATGTGGTCGGAACACTGCTCCTACAAATCTTCCCGCAAGT
GGCTGCGCACGCTGCCAACCAAGGCGCCGTGGGTTATTCATGGCCCCGGTGAAAATGCTGGTGTGGTGGA
TATTGGGCAGGGCTATGCCGCCATCTTCAAGATGGAAAGCCATAACCACCCATCCTTTATCGAACCCTAT
CAGGGTGCGGCCACGGGTGTGGGGGGCATTCTGCGCGATGTGTTCACCATGGGCGCACGCCCCATTGCCA
ACTTGAACGCCCTGCGTTTTGGCAGCCCCGAAAACCCCGTTACCCGCCGCGTGATTGATGGCGTGGTGCG
TGGTATTGGCGGCTATGGCAACTGTGTTGGCGTGCCCACCGTAGGCGGGGAAATCAACTTCCACCCGGCC
TATGATGGCAACCCGCTGGTAAACGCCATGACGGTTGGTTTGGCCCGTAAGGACCGTATCTTCCTTTCGG
CTGCGGCAGGTGTTGGCAACCCGGTTGTTTACGTGGACTCCCGCACAGGGCGTGATGGCATTCATGGTGC
CACCATGTCTTCCGCCGAGTTTGATGAAGATGCCCTTTCCAAGCGCCCCACGGTACAGGTGGGTGACCCC
TTTATTGAAAAGCTTCTGATTGAAGCCTGTCTGGAACTGATGGCAACAGATGCCATTATCGCCATTCAGG
ACATGGGCGCTGCGGGTCTGACATCTTCTTCCGTGGAAATGGCAGGCAAGGGCGGTGTGGGCATTGAGCT
TGATCTGGATGCCGTGCCCCAGCGTGAGCCGAACATGACGGCTTATGAAATGATGCTGTCTGAAAGCCAG
GAACGCATGCTGATGGTGCTGCGCCCTGACCGGACAGACGTGGCCCGCAAGATCTTTGAAAAATGGGAAC
TGGATTTTGCCATTATTGGGCATCTGACAGATACCGGCCACATCGTCGTCAAGCACAAAGGACAGTTGGA
AGCCGATATTCCGCTGGACCCATTGGCAGAACAGGCCCCTATTTACGATCGGCCCGCAACACCACCCAAG
GCGCCGGCTCCGCTAGAAGGCGTGCATGCACCGCTTTCTTTGGATGCCACGTTACTGAAGCTGGTTGGTT
CGCCAGATCTGGCCTCCCGCGCATGGGTATGGAACCAGTATGACAGCACTGTAGGGGGGCAGACAGTCCG
CCGTCCGGGTGCTGCTGATGCTGCCATTGTGAAGGTGGAAGATACAGACATTGGTCTGGCCATCACCACA
GATTGCACCCCGCGTTACTGTCAGGCAGACCCCAAAACAGGTGGCGCACAAGCTGTTGCAGAAGCATGGC
GTAACCTAACAGCTACTGGCGCACGCCCGCTGGCCGTAACGGATAACCTGAACTTCGCCAACCCGGAAAA
ACCCGAAATCATGGGCCAGTTTGTGGCTGCGGTTGAAGGTATGGGGGAAGCCTGTACAGCGCTGGATTTC
CCGGTCGTGAGCGGCAACGTGTCTCTTTATAATGAAACACGAAACCCAGATGGCTCCACCACCGCCATTC
TGCCCACACCCGCCATTGGCGCCTTGGGCGTTCTGGATGATGTGAACAAGGCTGTTGGCCTTGGCATGCA
GCCAGAATCTGACGTGGTGCTGATTGGTGAAACCAAGGGTGAGCTCGGCCAGACCATCTGGCTGCGTGAA
ATTCTGGGTCAGGAAGCTGGTGCACCGCCGCCGGTCGATCTGGTTGCCGAAAAACGCAATGGTGACTTTG
TACGCAGCGCCATTCTGGATGGCACCATTACCGCATGCCATGACATTGCTGACGGTGGCATTATGGTTGC
CGCCGCAGAAATGGTGATGGCAAGTGGCATTGGATGTGAGCTGGAAAGCCCAGATTCCGGTATCCGGCCA
GAAGCCTTCTGGTTTGGTGAAGATCAGGCCCGCTATCTGGCTTGTGTAGCAAACGGCAAAGCCCTGTGCG
AACGCGCTCAGGCAGCTGGTGTGCCTGCACGCATTATTGCCCGCTCAGGCGGAAATGATTTGATTCTGCC
CAGCGGCGTCACCATATCCGCAGCACGCCTAAAAACGGCCCATGAAGCATTTTTCCCGATGCTGATGGGC
AACTAACTCGAGAAGCTTGGCGTAATCATGGTCATAGCTGTTTCCTGTGTGAAATTGTTATCCGCTCACA
ATTCCACACAACATACGAGCCGGAAGCATAAAGTGTAAAGCCTGGGGTGCCTAATGAGTGAGCTAACTCA
CATTAATTGCGTTGCGCTCACTGCCCGCTTTCCAGTCGGGAAACCTGTCGTGCCAGCTGCATTAATGAAT
CGGCCAACGCGCGGGGAGAGGCGGTTTGCGTATTGGGCGCTCTTCCGCTTCCTCGCTCACTGACTCGCTG
CGCTCGGTCGTTCGGCTGCGGCGAGCGGTATCAGCTCACTCAAAGGCGGTAATACGGTTATCCACAGAAT
CAGGGGATAACGCAGGAAAGAACATGTGAGCAAAAGGCCAGCAAAAGGCCAGGAACCGTAAAAAGGCCGC
GTTGCTGGCGTTTTTCCATAGGCTCCGCCCCCCTGACGAGCATCACAAAAATCGACGCTCAAGTCAGAGG
TGGCGAAACCCGACAGGACTATAAAGATACCAGGCGTTTCCCCCTGGAAGCTCCCTCGTGCGCTCTCCTG
TTCCGACCCTGCCGCTTACCGGATACCTGTCCGCCTTTCTCCCTTCGGGAAGCGTGGCGCTTTCTCATAG
CTCACGCTGTAGGTATCTCAGTTCGGTGTAGGTCGTTCGCTCCAAGCTGGGCTGTGTGCACGAACCCCCC
GTTCAGCCCGACCGCTGCGCCTTATCCGGTAACTATCGTCTTGAGTCCAACCCGGTAAGACACGACTTAT
CGCCACTGGCAGCAGCCACTGGTAACAGGATTAGCAGAGCGAGGTATGTAGGCGGTGCTACAGAGTTCTT
GAAGTGGTGGCCTAACTACGGCTACACTAGAAGAACAGTATTTGGTATCTGCGCTCTGCTGAAGCCAGTT
ACCTTCGGAAAAAGAGTTGGTAGCTCTTGATCCGGCAAACAAACCACCGCTGGTAGCGGTGGTTTTTTTG
TTTGCAAGCAGCAGATTACGCGCAGAAAAAAAGGATCTCAAGAAGATCCTTTGATCTTTTCTACGGGGTC
TGACGCTCAGTGGAACGAAAACTCACGTTAAGGGATTTTGGTCATGAGATTATCAAAAAGGATCTTCACC
TAGATCCTTTTAAATTAAAAATGAAGTTTTAAATCAATCTAAAGTATATATGAGTAAACTTGGTCTGACA
GTTACCAATGCTTAATCAGTGAGGCACCTATCTCAGCGATCTGTCTATTTCGTTCATCCATAGTTGCCTG
ACTCCCCGTCGTGTAGATAACTACGATACGGGAGGGCTTACCATCTGGCCCCAGTGCTGCAATGATACCG
CGAGACCCACGCTCACCGGCTCCAGATTTATCAGCAATAAACCAGCCAGCCGGAAGGGCCGAGCGCAGAA
GTGGTCCTGCAACTTTATCCGCCTCCATCCAGTCTATTAATTGTTGCCGGGAAGCTAGAGTAAGTAGTTC
GCCAGTTAATAGTTTGCGCAACGTTGTTGCCATTGCTACAGGCATCGTGGTGTCACGCTCGTCGTTTGGT
ATGGCTTCATTCAGCTCCGGTTCCCAACGATCAAGGCGAGTTACATGATCCCCCATGTTGTGCAAAAAAG
CGGTTAGCTCCTTCGGTCCTCCGATCGTTGTCAGAAGTAAGTTGGCCGCAGTGTTATCACTCATGGTTAT
GGCAGCACTGCATAATTCTCTTACTGTCATGCCATCCGTAAGATGCTTTTCTGTGACTGGTGAGTACTCA
ACCAAGTCATTCTGAGAATAGTGTATGCGGCGACCGAGTTGCTCTTGCCCGGCGTCAATACGGGATAATA
CCGCGCCACATAGCAGAACTTTAAAAGTGCTCATCATTGGAAAACGTTCTTCGGGGCGAAAACTCTCAAG
GATCTTACCGCTGTTGAGATCCAGTTCGATGTAACCCACTCGTGCACCCAACTGATCTTCAGCATCTTTT
ACTTTCACCAGCGTTTCTGGGTGAGCAAAAACAGGAAGGCAAAATGCCGCAAAAAAGGGAATAAGGGCGA
CACGGAAATGTTGAATACTCATACTCTTCCTTTTTCAATATTATTGAAGCATTTATCAGGGTTATTGTCT
CATGAGCGGATACATATTTGAATGTATTTAGAAAAATAAACAAATAGGGGTTCCGCGCACATTTCCCCGA
AAAGTGCCACCTGACGTCTAAGAAACCATTATTATCATGACATTAACCTATAAAAATAGGCGTATCACGA
GGCCCTTTCGTC
Features (pLannotate 1.2.2; 12 found; start..end, strand, type, name):
    137..188     +  misc_feature   bom (fragment): basis of mobility region from pBR322
    430..448     +  CDS            9xHis (fragment): 9xHis affinity tag
    826..1485    +  CDS            purQ: PURQ_SYNY3 - Experimental evidence at protein level: Swiss-Prot protein existence level 1. Part of the phosphoribosylformylglycinamidine synthase complex involved in the purines biosynthetic pathway. Catalyzes the ATP-dependent conversion of formylglycinamide ribonucleotide (FGAR) and glutamine to yield formylglycinamidine ribonucleotide (FGAM) and glutamate. The FGAM synthase complex is composed of three subunits. PurQ produces an ammonia molecule by converting glutamine to glutamate. PurL transfers the ammonia molecule to FGAR to form FGAM in an ATP- dependent manner. PurS interacts with Pur
   1533..3548    +  CDS            purL (fragment): PURL_BACSU - Experimental evidence at protein level: Swiss-Prot protein existence level 1. Part of the phosphoribosylformylglycinamidine synthase complex involved in the purines biosynthetic pathway. Catalyzes the ATP-dependent conversion of formylglycinamide ribonucleotide (FGAR) and glutamine to yield formylglycinamidine ribonucleotide (FGAM) and glutamate. The FGAM synthase complex is composed of three subunits. PurQ produces an ammonia molecule by converting glutamine to glutamate. PurL transfers the ammonia molecule to FGAR to form FGAM in an ATP- dependent manner. PurS interacts with Pur
   3765..3781    -  protein_bind   lac operator: The lac repressor binds to the lac operator to inhibit transcription in E. coli. This inhibition can be relieved by adding lactose or isopropyl-β-D-thiogalactopyranoside (IPTG). lac repressor encoded by lacI
   3789..3819    -  promoter       lac promoter: promoter for the E. coli lac operon
   3834..3855    -  protein_bind   CAP binding site: CAP binding activates transcription in the presence of cAMP. E. coli catabolite activator protein
   3868..3960    -  CDS            lacI (fragment): lac repressor; lacI; The lac repressor binds to the lac operator to inhibit transcription in E. coli. This inhibition can be relieved by adding lactose or isopropyl-β-D-thiogalactopyranoside (IPTG).
   4143..4731    -  rep_origin     ori: high-copy-number ColE1/pMB1/pBR322/pUC origin of replication
   4902..5762    -  CDS            AmpR: β-lactamase; bla; confers resistance to ampicillin, carbenicillin, and related antibiotics
   5763..5867    -  promoter       AmpR promoter: bla
   5962..35      +  CDS            rop (fragment) (across the origin): Rop protein, which maintains plasmids at low copy number; rop
