[The description below was written by a language model from this plasmid's Addgene catalogue record and pLannotate feature annotations shown in this document.]
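Description:
pJK571 is a 5,962 bp bacterial plasmid built on the pUC57 gene-synthesis backbone. It carries a synthetic version of the purSQL gene cluster from Acetobacter aceti 1023. It replicates in E. coli through a high-copy ColE1/pUC-type origin and is selected with ampicillin via the bla (AmpR) gene and its own promoter. The backbone was shortened by removing an NdeI–NdeI segment, which deleted about 150 bp of vector.

The insert runs from an intact NdeI site to an intact XhoI site and encodes four open reading frames in operon order. These are purS (the small subunit of formylglycinamidine ribonucleotide synthetase), orfY (a hypothetical protein found within the operon, here carrying an N-terminal His6 tag), purQ (the glutaminase subunit) and purL (the large subunit, with a glycine-209 to aspartate substitution). In the FGAM synthase complex of purine biosynthesis, PurQ generates ammonia from glutamine. PurL uses that ammonia in the ATP-dependent conversion of FGAR to FGAM, and PurS associates with the other subunits. The automated annotation finds the His tag, purQ and most of purL, but does not call purS or orfY.

No promoter is listed for any of the inserts. The catalogue says the deletion removed the lacZ promoter, yet the feature table still shows a lac promoter, operator and CAP site downstream of the insert. These lie on the opposite strand, so they would not obviously drive sense transcription of the genes. The stated purpose is production of the subunits and the tagged OrfY, but the flanking NdeI and XhoI sites and the "gene synthesis" vector type suggest the plasmid may also serve as a source of the cassette for subcloning. The record does not state this explicitly.
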