Addgene plasmid #75379: pJK571
Purpose: Produces Acetobacter aceti 1023 formylglycinamidine ribonucleotide synthetase subunits and associated hypothetical protein with N-terminal His6 tag (AaPurS, H6AaOrfY, AaPurQ, AaPurL-G209D)
Depositing lab: T. J. Kappock. Depositing organization: Purdue University.
Backbone
  Vector backbone: pUC57
  Backbone size w/o insert (bp): 2710
  Total vector size (bp): 5962
  Modifications to backbone: removed NdeI (vector) - NdeI (insert) segment, deleting 150 bp of vector (including lacZ promoter and M13-forward primer
  Vector type: Bacterial Expression ; gene synthesis
Growth in bacteria
  Bacterial resistance: Ampicillin, 100 μg/mL
  Growth temperature: 37°C
  Growth strain: DH5alpha
  Copy number: High Copy
Gene/Insert 1
  Gene/Insert name: formylglycinamidine ribonucleotide synthetase, small subunit (alt names: purS; AZ09_06375)
  Species: Acetobacter aceti 1023
  Mutation: synthetic gene
  GenBank ID: KDE20458
  Promoter: n/a
  Cloning method: Restriction Enzyme; 5′ cloning site NdeI (not destroyed); 3′ cloning site n/a (unknown if destroyed)
  Sequencing primers: 5′ unknown; 3′ n/a
Gene/Insert 2
  Gene/Insert name: hypothetical protein in purSQL operon (alt names: orfY; AZ09_06380)
  Species: Acetobacter aceti 1023
  Mutation: synthetic gene
  GenBank ID: KDE20459
  Promoter: n/a
  Tag / fusion protein: His6 (N terminal on insert)
  Cloning method: Restriction Enzyme; 5′ cloning site n/a (unknown if destroyed); 3′ cloning site n/a (unknown if destroyed)
  Sequencing primers: 5′ n/a; 3′ n/a
Gene/Insert 3
  Gene/Insert name: formylglycinamidine ribonucleotide synthetase, glutaminase subunit (alt names: purQ; AZ09_06385)
  Species: Acetobacter aceti 1023
  GenBank ID: KDE20460
  Promoter: n/a
  Cloning method: Restriction Enzyme; 5′ cloning site n/a (unknown if destroyed); 3′ cloning site n/a (unknown if destroyed)
  Sequencing primers: 5′ n/a; 3′ n/a
Gene/Insert 4
  Gene/Insert name: formylglycinamidine ribonucleotide synthetase, large subunit (alt names: purL; AZ09_06390)
  Species: Acetobacter aceti 1023
  Mutation: changes glycine-209 to aspartate
  GenBank ID: KDE20461
  Promoter: n/a
  Cloning method: Restriction Enzyme; 5′ cloning site n/a (unknown if destroyed); 3′ cloning site XhoI (not destroyed)
  Sequencing primers: 5′ n/a; 3′ M13_reverse
Terms and licenses: Academic/Nonprofit Terms; Industry Terms: Not Available to Industry
How to cite: pJK571 was a gift from T. J. Kappock (Addgene plasmid # 75379 ; http://n2t.net/addgene:75379 ; RRID:Addgene_75379)
