>Addgene plasmid #75379 | pJK571 | addgene partial sequence | sequence record 146708 | pRS-marker 5'-cggcatcagagcagattgta-3'
TGTAACCGTCATGCTGAAGGACGGTGTTCTGGACCCGCAGGGCAAGGCCATCAGCCACGCATTGCAGACA
CTTGGTTTTGAAGGCGTGCACGATGTGCGCGTGGGTAAGGTGATTGAACTGGATCTGCCGGGTGCCAAAG
CCGAGGAAGCCCAGAAAAAGGCCGATGCCATGGCGCGTGATCTGCTAGCCAACCTGGTGATTGAAGATTA
CTCTGTAGAGGTGGTGGAATGAGCCACCACCACCACCACCACAAGCGCACCCTTCTTATAGCGCTGGCAT
TGGCATGCGCGGCACCGGGCTTGGCCCATGCCCAGCGCATTGCGCCCATGAAGGCAGGTAACTTTGCCCG
CCTTTGTACGCGCGCCACTAGTGCTGGCATTTGCGATGCCTATATTGGCGGCCTGACGGATGGGGTCTCT
CTTTCCAAAATCAATGATCGGAACGAGGGGGATCCTTCTGCGCCTGCTGGTTTTTGTGTTCCCGCTACAG
AAACCATGCCCGTTATGCGCTCCAAGGTACTTACCTGGCTGAAAGCGCATTCTGAAACACTGGACAAGCC
GGTTGGTGAAAGTGTTTTTGCCGCCCTGCACGCCTCTTATCCGTGCAGTGTGAAAAAATGAAAGCAGCAA
TTATCGTATTCCCCGGTACCAACCGGGAGCGCGATATGGCCATTGCCCTCAAGCGCGTTACAGGGCAGGC
CCCGCGCATGATCTGGCACCATGAAACAGATCTGGGAGATACCGATCTAGTCGTGCTGCCAGGTGGTTTC
AGCTATGGCGATTATCTGCGCTGTGGTGCCATGGCAGCGCATTCTCCCATCATGGCGGCTATCAAAGCCT
TTGCCCAAAAGGGTGGCCATATTTTGGGTGTGTGCAACGGCTTCCAGATTTTAACGGAAACAGGGCTTCT
GCCCGGTGCTCTGTTGCGCAACGCCAACCTGCGCTTTCTCTCTCAGGATTGCTACCTGAA
