>Addgene plasmid #75379 | pJK571 | addgene partial sequence | sequence record 147007 | M13-Rev 5'-CAGGAAACAGCTATGACC-3'
AAATGCTTCATGGGCCGTTTTTAGGCGTGCTGCGGATATGGTGACGCCGCTGGGCAGAATCAAATCATTT
CCGCCTGAGCGGGCAATAATGCGTGCAGGCACACCAGCTGCCTGAGCGCGTTCGCACAGGGCTTTGCCGT
TTGCTACACAAGCCAGATAGCGGGCCTGATCTTCACCAAACCAGAAGGCTTCTGGCCGGATACCGGAATC
TGGGCTTTCCAGCTCACATCCAATGCCACTTGCCATCACCATTTCTGCGGCGGCAACCATAATGCCACCG
TCAGCAATGTCATGGCATGCGGTAATGGTGCCATCCAGAATGGCGCTGCGTACAAAGTCACCATTGCGTT
TTTCGGCAACCAGATCGACCGGCGGCGGTGCACCAGCTTCCTGACCCAGAATTTCACGCAGCCAGATGGT
CTGGCCGAGCTCACCCTTGGTTTCACCAATCAGCACCACGTCAGATTCTGGCTGCATGCCAAGGCCAACA
GCCTTGTTCACATCATCCAGAACGCCCAAGGCGCCAATGGCGGGTGTGGGCAGAATGGCGGTGGTGGAGC
CATCTGGGTTTCGTGTTTCATTATAAAGAGACACGTTGCCGCTCACGACCGGGAAATCCAGCGCTGTACA
GGCTTCCCCCATACCTTCAACCGCAGCCACAAACTGGCCCATGATTTCGGGTTTTTCCGGGTTGGCGAAG
TTCAGGTTATCCGTTACGGCCAGCGGGCGTGCGCCAGTAGCTGTTAGGTTACGCCATGCTTCTGCAACAG
CTTGTGCGCCACCTGTTTTGGGGTCTGCCTGACAGTAACGCGGGGTGCAATCTGTGGTGATGGCCAGACC
AATGTCTGTATCTTCCACCTTCACAATGGCAGCATCAGCAGCACCCGGACGGCGGACTGTCTGCCCCCCT
ACAGTGCTGTCATACTG
